>Addgene plasmid #249124 | pscAAV-U6-gSCR-CBh-mCherry-SV40late | addgene full sequence | sequence record 497191 | Addgene NGS Result
TTGAGATCCTTTTTTTCTGCGCGTAATCTGCTGCTTGCAAACAAAAAAACCACCGCTACCAGCGGTGGTT
TGTTTGCCGGATCAAGAGCTACCAACTCTTTTTCCGAAGGTAACTGGCTTCAGCAGAGCGCAGATACCAA
ATACTGTTCTTCTAGTGTAGCCGTAGTTAGGCCACCACTTCAAGAACTCTGTAGCACCGCCTACATACCT
CGCTCTGCTAATCCTGTTACCAGTGGCTGCTGCCAGTGGCGATAAGTCGTGTCTTACCGGGTTGGACTCA
AGACGATAGTTACCGGATAAGGCGCAGCGGTCGGGCTGAACGGGGGGTTCGTGCACACAGCCCAGCTTGG
AGCGAACGACCTACACCGAACTGAGATACCTACAGCGTGAGCTATGAGAAAGCGCCACGCTTCCCGAAGG
GAGAAAGGCGGACAGGTATCCGGTAAGCGGCAGGGTCGGAACAGGAGAGCGCACGAGGGAGCTTCCAGGG
GGAAACGCCTGGTATCTTTATAGTCCTGTCGGGTTTCGCCACCTCTGACTTGAGCGTCGATTTTTGTGAT
GCTCGTCAGGGGGGCGGAGCCTATGGAAAAACGCCAGCAACGCGGCCTTTTTACGGTTCCTGGCCTTTTG
CTGGCCTTTTGCTCACATGTTCTTTCCTGCGTTATCCCCTGATTCTGTGGATAACCGTATTACCGCCTTT
GAGTGAGCTGATACCGCTCGCCGCAGCCGAACGACCGAGCGCAGCGAGTCAGTGAGCGAGGAAGCGGAAG
AGCGCCCAATACGCAAACCGCCTCTCCCCGCGCGTTGGCCGATTCATTAATGCAGCTGGCACGACAGGTT
TCCCGACTGGAAAGCGGGCAGTGAGCGCAACGCAATTAATGTGAGTTAGCTCACTCATTAGGCACCCCAG
GCTTTACACTTTATGCTTCCGGCTCGTATGTTGTGTGGAATTGTGAGCGGATAACAATTTCACACAGGAA
ACAGCTATGACCATGATTACGCCAAGCTCTCGAGATCTAGAAAGCTTCCCGGGGGGATCTGGGCCACTCC
CTCTCTGCGCGCTCGCTCGCTCACTGAGGCCGGGCGACCAAAGGTCGCCCGGCCTCAGTGAGCGAGCGAG
CGCGCAGAGAGGGAGTGGCCAACTCCATCACTAGGGGTTCCTGGAGGGGTGGAGTCGTGACCTAGGGAGG
GCCTATTTCCCATGATTCCTTCATATTTGCATATACGATACAAGGCTGTTAGAGAGATAATTAGAATTAA
TTTGACTGTAAACACAAAGATATTAGTACAAAATACGTGACGTAGAAAGTAATAATTTCTTGGGTAGTTT
GCAGTTTTAAAATTATGTTTTAAAATGGACTATCATATGCTTACCGTAACTTGAAAGTATTTCGATTTCT
TGGCTTTATATATCTTGTGGAAAGGACGAAACACCGGCTTAGTTACGCGTGGACGAGTTTTAGAGCTAGA
AATAGCAAGTTAAAATAAGGCTAGTCCGTTATCAACTTGAAAAAGTGGCACCGAGTCGGTGCTTTTTTGG
TACCCGTTACATAACTTACGGTAAATGGCCCGCCTGGCTGACCGCCCAACGACCCCCGCCCATTGACGTC
AATAGTAACGCCAATAGGGACTTTCCATTGACGTCAATGGGTGGAGTATTTACGGTAAACTGCCCACTTG
GCAGTACATCAAGTGTATCATATGCCAAGTACGCCCCCTATTGACGTCAATGACGGTAAATGGCCCGCCT
GGCATTGTGCCCAGTACATGACCTTATGGGACTTTCCTACTTGGCAGTACATCTACGTATTAGTCATCGC
TATTACCATGGTCGAGGTGAGCCCCACGTTCTGCTTCACTCTCCCCATCTCCCCCCCCTCCCCACCCCCA
ATTTTGTATTTATTTATTTTTTAATTATTTTGTGCAGCGATGGGGGCGGGGGGGGGGGGGCGCGCGCCAG
GCGGGGGGGGGCGGGGGGGGGGGGGGGGGGGGGGGGTGGGGGGGGGGGGGGGGGGGGGCGCGGGGGGGGG
GGGGGGGGGGGGGGGGGGGGGGGGGGGCGAGGCGGAGAGGTGCGGCGGCAGCCAATCAGAGCGGCGCGCT
CCGAAAGTTTCCTTTTATGGCGAGGCGGCGGCGGCGGCGGCCCTATAAAAAGCGAAGCGCGCGGCGGGCG
GGAGTCGCTGCGCGCTGCCTTCGCCCCGTGCCCCGCTCCGCCGCCGCCTCGCGCCGCCCGCCCCGGCTCT
GACTGACCGCGTTACTCCCACAGGTGAGCGGGCGGGACGGCCCTTCTCCTCCGGGCTGTAATTAGCTGAG
CAAGAGGTAAGGGTTTAAGGGATGGTTGGTTGGTGGGGTATTAATGTTTAATTACCTGGAGCACCTGCCT
GAAATCACTTTTTTTCAGGTTGGACCGGTGCCACCATGGTGAGCAAGGGCGAGGAGGATAACATGGCCAT
CATCAAGGAGTTCATGCGCTTCAAGGTGCACATGGAGGGCTCCGTGAACGGCCACGAGTTCGAGATCGAG
GGCGAGGGCGAGGGCCGCCCCTACGAGGGCACCCAGACCGCCAAGCTGAAGGTGACCAAGGGTGGCCCCC
TGCCCTTCGCCTGGGACATCCTGTCCCCTCAGTTCATGTACGGCTCCAAGGCCTACGTGAAGCACCCCGC
CGACATCCCCGACTACTTGAAGCTGTCCTTCCCCGAGGGCTTCAAGTGGGAGCGCGTGATGAACTTCGAG
GACGGCGGCGTGGTGACCGTGACCCAGGACTCCTCCCTGCAGGACGGCGAGTTCATCTACAAGGTGAAGC
TGCGCGGCACCAACTTCCCCTCCGACGGCCCCGTAATGCAGAAGAAGACCATGGGCTGGGAGGCCTCCTC
CGAGCGGATGTACCCCGAGGACGGCGCCCTGAAGGGCGAGATCAAGCAGAGGCTGAAGCTGAAGGACGGC
GGCCACTACGACGCTGAGGTCAAGACCACCTACAAGGCCAAGAAGCCCGTGCAGCTGCCCGGCGCCTACA
ACGTCAACATCAAGTTGGACATCACCTCCCACAACGAGGACTACACCATCGTGGAACAGTACGAACGCGC
CGAGGGCCGCCACTCCACCGGCGGCATGGACGAGCTGTACAAGTAAGCGGCCGCTAGGCCTCACCTGCGA
TCTCGATGCTTTATTTGTGAAATTTGTGATGCTATTGCTTTATTTGTAACCATTATAAGCTGCAATAAAC
AAGTTAACAACAACAATTGCATTCATTTTATGTTTCAGGTTCAGGGGGAGGTGTGGGAGGTTTTTTAAAC
TAGTCCACTCCCTCTCTGCGCGCTCGCTCGCTCACTGAGGCCGGGCGACCAAAGGTCGCCCGACGCCCGG
GCTTTGCCCGGGCGGCCTCAGTGAGCGAGCGAGCGCGCAGAGAGGGACAGATCCGGGCCCGCATGCGTCG
ACAATTCACTGGCCGTCGTTTTACAACGTCGTGACTGGGAAAACCCTGGCGTTACCCAACTTAATCGCCT
TGCAGCACATCCCCCTTTCGCCAGCTGGCGTAATAGCGAAGAGGCCCGCACCGATCGCCCTTCCCAACAG
TTGCGCAGCCTGAATGGCGAATGGCGCCTGATGCGGTATTTTCTCCTTACGCATCTGTGCGGTATTTCAC
ACCGCATATGGTGCACTCTCAGTACAATCTGCTCTGATGCCGCATAGTTAAGCCAGCCCCGACACCCGCC
AACACCCGCTGACGCGCCCTGACGGGCTTGTCTGCTCCCGGCATCCGCTTACAGACAAGCTGTGACCGTC
TCCGGGAGCTGCATGTGTCAGAGGTTTTCACCGTCATCACCGAAACGCGCGAGACGAAAGGGCCTCGTGA
TACGCCTATTTTTATAGGTTAATGTCATGATAATAATGGTTTCTTAGACGTCAGGTGGCACTTTTCGGGG
AAATGTGCGCGGAACCCCTATTTGTTTATTTTTCTAAATACATTCAAATATGTATCCGCTCATGAGACAA
TAACCCTGATAAATGCTTCAATAATATTGAAAAAGGAAGAGTATGAGTATTCAACATTTCCGTGTCGCCC
TTATTCCCTTTTTTGCGGCATTTTGCCTTCCTGTTTTTGCTCACCCAGAAACGCTGGTGAAAGTAAAAGA
TGCTGAAGATCAGTTGGGTGCACGAGTGGGTTACATCGAACTGGATCTCAACAGCGGTAAGATCCTTGAG
AGTTTTCGCCCCGAAGAACGTTTTCCAATGATGAGCACTTTTAAAGTTCTGCTATGTGGCGCGGTATTAT
CCCGTATTGACGCCGGGCAAGAGCAACTCGGTCGCCGCATACACTATTCTCAGAATGACTTGGTTGAGTA
CTCACCAGTCACAGAAAAGCATCTTACGGATGGCATGACAGTAAGAGAATTATGCAGTGCTGCCATAACC
ATGAGTGATAACACTGCGGCCAACTTACTTCTGACAACGATCGGAGGACCGAAGGAGCTAACCGCTTTTT
TGCACAACATGGGGGATCATGTAACTCGCCTTGATCGTTGGGAACCGGAGCTGAATGAAGCCATACCAAA
CGACGAGCGTGACACCACGATGCCTGTAGCAATGGCAACAACGTTGCGCAAACTATTAACTGGCGAACTA
CTTACTCTAGCTTCCCGGCAACAATTAATAGACTGGATGGAGGCGGATAAAGTTGCAGGACCACTTCTGC
GCTCGGCCCTTCCGGCTGGCTGGTTTATTGCTGATAAATCTGGAGCCGGTGAGCGTGGGTCTCGCGGTAT
CATTGCAGCACTGGGGCCAGATGGTAAGCCCTCCCGTATCGTAGTTATCTACACGACGGGGAGTCAGGCA
ACTATGGATGAACGAAATAGACAGATCGCTGAGATAGGTGCCTCACTGATTAAGCATTGGTAACTGTCAG
ACCAAGTTTACTCATATATACTTTAGATTGATTTAAAACTTCATTTTTAATTTAAAAGGATCTAGGTGAA
GATCCTTTTTGATAATCTCATGACCAAAATCCCTTAACGTGAGTTTTCGTTCCACTGAGCGTCAGACCCC
GTAGAAAAGATCAAAGGATCTTC
Features (pLannotate 1.2.2; 21 found; start..end, strand, type, name):
      1..589     +  rep_origin     ori: high-copy-number ColE1/pMB1/pBR322/pUC origin of replication
    772..864     +  CDS            lacI (fragment): lac repressor; lacI; The lac repressor binds to the lac operator to inhibit transcription in E. coli. This inhibition can be relieved by adding lactose or isopropyl-β-D-thiogalactopyranoside (IPTG).
    877..898     +  protein_bind   CAP binding site: CAP binding activates transcription in the presence of cAMP. E. coli catabolite activator protein
    913..943     +  promoter       lac promoter: promoter for the E. coli lac operon
    951..967     +  protein_bind   lac operator: The lac repressor binds to the lac operator to inhibit transcription in E. coli. This inhibition can be relieved by adding lactose or isopropyl-β-D-thiogalactopyranoside (IPTG). lac repressor encoded by lacI
   1042..1101    +  repeat_region  AAV2 ITR (fragment): inverted terminal repeat of adeno-associated virus serotype 2 inverted
   1093..1162    -  repeat_region  AAV2 ITR (fragment): inverted terminal repeat of adeno-associated virus serotype 2 inverted
   1187..1427    +  promoter       U6 promoter: RNA polymerase III promoter for human U6 snRNA
   1457..1532    +  misc_RNA       gRNA scaffold: guide RNA scaffold for the Streptococcus pyogenes CRISPR/Cas9 system
   1545..1830    +  enhancer       CMV enhancer: human cytomegalovirus immediate early enhancer; contains an 18-bp deletion relative to the standard CMV enhancer
   1832..1993    +  promoter       chicken β-actin promoter (fragment): No description available
   2014..2170    +  promoter       chicken β-actin promoter (fragment): contains a 21-bp deletion relative to the standard chicken β-actin promoter
   2171..2398    +  intron         hybrid intron: hybrid between chicken β-actin (CBA) and minute virus of mice (MMV) introns (Gray et al., 2011)
   2416..3123    +  CDS            mCherry: mCherry is a basic (constitutively fluorescent) red fluorescent protein published in 2004, derived from Discosoma sp.. It is reported to be a very rapidly-maturing monomer with low acid sensitivity.
   3156..3225    -  polyA_signal   SV40 poly(A) signal (fragment): SV40 polyadenylation signal
   3295..3400    +  repeat_region  AAV2 ITR (fragment): inverted terminal repeat of adeno-associated virus serotype 2 inverted
   3434..3591    +  CDS            lacZα (fragment): LacZα fragment of β-galactosidase; lacZ fragment
   3597..3696    -  misc_feature   bom (fragment): basis of mobility region from pBR322
   3798..3833    -  CDS            rop (fragment): Rop protein, which maintains plasmids at low copy number; rop
   3928..4032    +  promoter       AmpR promoter: bla
   4033..4893    +  CDS            AmpR: β-lactamase; bla; confers resistance to ampicillin, carbenicillin, and related antibiotics
