[The description below was written by a language model from this plasmid's Addgene catalogue record and pLannotate feature annotations shown in this document.]
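Description:
pscAAV-U6-gSCR-CBh-mCherry-SV40late is a self-complementary AAV transfer plasmid built on the pscAAV-CAG-GFP backbone. It is designed to deliver a non-targeting control guide RNA together with a red fluorescent reporter. The roughly 5.1 kb plasmid is propagated in E. coli through a ColE1/pUC-type origin and selected with ampicillin via the bla gene and its native promoter. The catalogue lists it as low copy, even though the origin is annotated as a high-copy type. Remnants of lac regulatory elements, lacZα, bom and rop are backbone carry-over with no evident role in the payload.

The packaged region is flanked by AAV2 inverted terminal repeats, all annotated as fragments. That is consistent with a self-complementary design, in which one ITR is altered so that a double-stranded genome is packaged and second-strand synthesis is bypassed, although the record does not describe the ITR modification explicitly. Between the ITRs sit two expression units. In the first, a human U6 RNA polymerase III promoter drives gSCR, a scrambled spacer fused to the Streptococcus pyogenes Cas9 gRNA scaffold. In the second, the CBh promoter (CMV enhancer, chicken β-actin promoter and a hybrid CBA/MVM intron) drives mCherry, terminated by an SV40 polyadenylation signal. No Cas9 is encoded, so the nuclease must be supplied separately.

The Entrez link to a mouse gene "Scr" appears to be an artefact of the insert name, because the guide is described as non-targeting. The construct serves as a negative control for AAV-delivered CRISPR editing, and the depositor notes that mCherry is used to assess transient transduction efficiency. The associated publication concerns local gene editing of fibroblasts in tumours.
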