Addgene plasmid #249124: pscAAV-U6-gSCR-CBh-mCherry-SV40late
Purpose: expression of gSCR (scrambled, non-targeting gRNA) and mCherry
Depositing lab: Matthew Krummel. Depositing organization: University of California, San Francisco (UCSF). Publication: Local gene editing of fibroblasts in tumors reveals a new cancer-associated fibroblast state. Kuhn NF, Zaleta-Linares I, Hu KH, Courau T, Davidson B, Tam T, Chu CW, Kinet MJ, Rosenblum MD, Combes AJ, Nyberg WA, Eyquem J, Krummel MF. J Exp Med. 2026 May 4;223(5):e20251228. doi: 10.1084/jem.20251228. Epub 2026 Mar 25. PubMed 41879666.
Backbone
  Vector backbone: pscAAV-CAG-GFP
  Backbone size w/o insert (bp): 2955
  Vector type: AAV
Growth in bacteria
  Bacterial resistance: Ampicillin, 100 μg/mL
  Growth temperature: 30°C
  Growth strain: NEB Stable
  Copy number: Low Copy
Gene/Insert
  Gene/Insert name: gSCR
  gRNA/shRNA sequence: GCTTAGTTACGCGTGGACGA
  Species: M. musculus (mouse)
  Insert size (bp): 2047
  Entrez Gene: Scr
  Promoter: hU6
  Cloning method: Gibson Cloning
Terms and licenses: Academic/Nonprofit Terms; Industry Terms: Not Available to Industry
Depositor comments: contains CBh-driven mCherry for assessing transient transduction efficiency
How to cite: pscAAV-U6-gSCR-CBh-mCherry-SV40late was a gift from Matthew Krummel (Addgene plasmid # 249124 ; http://n2t.net/addgene:249124 ; RRID:Addgene_249124)
